>Addgene plasmid #183171 | pUC19/mChe-Cs | addgene full sequence | sequence record 360373 | Addgene NGS Result
GGCGCGCCATTACTCGCATCCATTCTCAGGCTGTCTCGTCTCGTCTCAGATTAGCCTTTTCAATTTCAGA
AAGAATGCTAACCCACAGATGGTTAGAGAGGCTTACGCAGCAGGTCTCATCAAGACGATCTACCCGAGCA
ATAATCTCCAGGAAATCAAATACCTTCCCAAGAAGGTTAAAGATGCAGTCAAAAGATTCAGGACTAACTG
CATCAAGAACACAGAGAAAGATATATTTCTCAAGATCAGAAGTACTATTCCAGTATGGACGATTCAAGGC
TTGCTTCACAAACCAAGGCAAGTAATAGAGATTGGAGTCTCTAAAAAGGTAGTTCCCACTGAATCAAAGG
CCATGGAGTCAAAGATTCAAATAGAGGACCTAACAGAACTCGCCGTAAAGACTGGCGAACAGTTCATACA
GAGTCTCTTACGACTCAATGACAAGAAGAAAATCTTCGTCAACATGGTGGAGCACGACACACTTGTCTAC
TCCAAAAATATCAAAGATACAGTCTCAGAAGACCAAAGGGCAATTGAGACTTTTCAACAAAGGGTAATAT
CCGGAAACCTCCTCGGATTCCATTGCCCAGCTATCTGTCACTTTATTGTGAAGATAGTGGAAAAGGAAGG
TGGCTCCTACAAATGCCATCATTGCGATAAAGGAAAGGCCATCGTTGAAGATGCCTCTGCCGACAGTGGT
CCCAAAGATGGACCCCCACCCACGAGGAGCATCGTGGAAAAAGAAGACGTTCCAACCACGTCTTCAAAGC
AAGTGGATTGATGTGATATCTCCACTGACGTAAGGGATGACGCACAATCCCACTATCCTTCGCAAGACCC
TTCCTCTATATAAGGAAGTTCATTTCATTTGGAGAGAACACGGGGGACTCTAGATCAACAAGTTTGTACA
AAAAAGCAGGCTCCGCGGCCGCCTTGTTTAACTTTAAGAAGGAGCCCTTCACCATGGTGAGCAAGGGCGA
GGAGGATAACATGGCCATCATCAAGGAGTTCATGCGCTTCAAGGTGCACATGGAGGGCTCCGTGAACGGC
CACGAGTTCGAGATCGAGGGCGAGGGCGAGGGCCGCCCCTACGAGGGCACCCAGACCGCCAAGCTGAAGG
TGACCAAGGGTGGCCCCCTGCCCTTCGCCTGGGACATCCTGTCCCCTCAGTTCATGTACGGCTCCAAGGC
CTACGTGAAGCACCCCGCCGACATCCCCGACTACTTGAAGCTGTCCTTCCCCGAGGGCTTCAAGTGGGAG
CGCGTGATGAACTTCGAGGACGGCGGCGTGGTGACCGTGACCCAGGACTCCTCCCTGCAGGACGGCGAGT
TCATCTACAAGGTGAAGCTGCGCGGCACCAACTTCCCCTCCGACGGCCCCGTAATGCAGAAGAAGACCAT
GGGCTGGGAGGCCTCCTCCGAGCGGATGTACCCCGAGGACGGCGCCCTGAAGGGCGAGATCAAGCAGAGG
CTGAAGCTGAAGGACGGCGGCCACTACGACGCTGAGGTCAAGACCACCTACAAGGCCAAGAAGCCCGTGC
AGCTGCCCGGCGCCTACAACGTCAACATCAAGTTGGACATCACCTCCCACAACGAGGACTACACCATCGT
GGAACAGTACGAACGCGCCGAGGGCCGCCACTCCACCGGCGGCATGGACGAGCTGTACAAGGATCCTCTT
GAAAGAGCTGAATTGGTTCTCAGTCATGCAGAGAGAATGAACTGCAAGCGATACTTGACTGCAGAGGAGA
TCGTTGAAGGATCTTCAACTTTGAATCTTGCCTTTGTGGCACAAATCTTCCATGAAAGGAATGGTCTAAA
CAAGGATGGTAAGTATGCATTTGCGGAGATGATGACCGAAGACGTAGAGACTTGTAGAGATGAACGATGC
TACCGGCTATGGATCAACAGCCTCGGGATTGACAGTTATGTCAATAATGTATTTGAAGATGTTAGAAATG
GATGGATTCTTCTTGAGGTTCTTGACAAGGTCTCTCCCAGTTCAGTCAACTGGAAGCATGCTTCCAAACC
ACCGATTAAGATGCCGTTTAGAAAAGTAGAGAACTGCAATCAAGTCATAAAGATCGGGAAACAGCTAAAA
TTCTCACTTGTAAATGTAGCTGGAAATGACATAGTTCAAGGGAATAAGAAGCTCATTCTTGGTCTCTTAT
GGCAGTTGATGAGATTCCATATGCTCCAACTTCTCAAGAGTCTCAGATCTCGGACACTAGGTAAAGAGAT
GACTGATGCAGATATCCTCAGCTGGGCCAACAGGAAAGTAAGAACAATGGGACGAAAATTGCAAATCGAG
AGTTTCAAGGACAAGAGTCTATCGAGTGGGTTATTCTTCCTCAACCTTCTATGGGCGGTTGAACCAAGAG
TTGTGAACTGGAATCTTGTCACCAAGGGTGAAACAGATGATGAGAAGAGGTTGAATGCTACATACATAGT
TAGTGTCGCAAGAAAGCTCGGTTGTTCGGTTTTCTTGTTACCTGAAGATATCGTGGAGGTGAATCAGAAG
ATGATCCTAATTTTAACGGCAAGTATAATGTACTGGAGTCTTCAGAGACATTCACGGGAGAGTTCAGATT
CGTCGTCAACTCAGAGCACCACAACGACGTGCACCAGCACAGCCTCGTCCCCTGCCCCATCTGTCACAGA
AGAGGAGGAAGTCTCCTCATTGAGCGGTGAAGTCACGAGCTTGGCCGTTGGTGATGCGGTTTCTGAAATC
ACCACGGTCTCAGAGGAAGCATCAATCGAATAATAACTCGAGAAGCTCGAATTTCCCCGATCGTTCAAAC
ATTTGGCAATAAAGTTTCTTAAGATTGAATCCTGTTGCCGGTCTTGCGATGATTATCATATAATTTCTGT
TGAATTACGTTAAGCATGTAATAATTAACATGTAATGCATGACGTTATTTATGAGATGGGTTTTATGATT
AGAGTCCCGCAATTATACATTTAATACGCGATAGAAAACAAAATATAGCGCGCAAACTAGGATAAATTAT
CGCGCGCGGTGTCATCTAATGTTACTAGATCGGGCCAGGATACATAGATTACCACAACTCCGAGCCCTTC
CACCGGCGCGCCAATTCACTGGCCGTCGTTTTACAACGTCGTGACTGGGAAAACCCTGGCGTTACCCAAC
TTAATCGCCTTGCAGCACATCCCCCTTTCGCCAGCTGGCGTAATAGCGAAGAGGCCCGCACCGATCGCCC
TTCCCAACAGTTGCGCAGCCTGAATGGCGAATGGCGCCTGATGCGGTATTTTCTCCTTACGCATCTGTGC
GGTATTTCACACCGCATATGGTGCACTCTCAGTACAATCTGCTCTGATGCCGCATAGTTAAGCCAGCCCC
GACACCCGCCAACACCCGCTGACGCGCCCTGACGGGCTTGTCTGCTCCCGGCATCCGCTTACAGACAAGC
TGTGACCGTCTCCGGGAGCTGCATGTGTCAGAGGTTTTCACCGTCATCACCGAAACGCGCGAGACGAAAG
GGCCTCGTGATACGCCTATTTTTATAGGTTAATGTCATGATAATAATGGTTTCTTAGACGTCAGGTGGCA
CTTTTCGGGGAAATGTGCGCGGAACCCCTATTTGTTTATTTTTCTAAATACATTCAAATATGTATCCGCT
CATGAGACAATAACCCTGATAAATGCTTCAATAATATTGAAAAAGGAAGAGTATGAGTATTCAACATTTC
CGTGTCGCCCTTATTCCCTTTTTTGCGGCATTTTGCCTTCCTGTTTTTGCTCACCCAGAAACGCTGGTGA
AAGTAAAAGATGCTGAAGATCAGTTGGGTGCACGAGTGGGTTACATCGAACTGGATCTCAACAGCGGTAA
GATCCTTGAGAGTTTTCGCCCCGAAGAACGTTTTCCAATGATGAGCACTTTTAAAGTTCTGCTATGTGGC
GCGGTATTATCCCGTATTGACGCCGGGCAAGAGCAACTCGGTCGCCGCATACACTATTCTCAGAATGACT
TGGTTGAGTACTCACCAGTCACAGAAAAGCATCTTACGGATGGCATGACAGTAAGAGAATTATGCAGTGC
TGCCATAACCATGAGTGATAACACTGCGGCCAACTTACTTCTGACAACGATCGGAGGACCGAAGGAGCTA
ACCGCTTTTTTGCACAACATGGGGGATCATGTAACTCGCCTTGATCGTTGGGAACCGGAGCTGAATGAAG
CCATACCAAACGACGAGCGTGACACCACGATGCCTGTAGCAATGGCAACAACGTTGCGCAAACTATTAAC
TGGCGAACTACTTACTCTAGCTTCCCGGCAACAATTAATAGACTGGATGGAGGCGGATAAAGTTGCAGGA
CCACTTCTGCGCTCGGTCCTTCCGGCTGGCTGGTTTATTGCTGATAAATCTGGAGCCGGTGAGCGTGGGT
CTCGCGGTATCATTGCAGCACTGGGGCCAGATGGTAAGCCCTCCCGTATCGTAGTTATCTACACGACGGG
GAGTCAGGCAACTATGGATGAACGAAATAGACAGATCGCTGAGATAGGTGCCTCACTGATTAAGCATTGG
TAACTGTCAGACCAAGTTTACTCATATATACTTTAGATTGATTTAAAACTTCATTTTTAATTTAAAAGGA
TCTAGGTGAAGATCCTTTTTGATAATCTCATGACCAAAATCCCTTAACGTGAGTTTTCGTTCCACTGAGC
GTCAGACCCCGTAGAAAAGATCAAAGGATCTTCTTGAGATCCTTTTTTTCTGCGCGTAATCTGCTGCTTG
CAAACAAAAAAACCACCGCTACCAGCGGTGGTTTGTTTGCCGGATCAAGAGCTACCAACTCTTTTTCCGA
AGGTAACTGGCTTCAGCAGAGCGCAGATACCAAATACTGTTCTTCTAGTGTAGCCGTAGTTAGGCCACCA
CCTCAAGAACTCTGTAGCACCGCCTACATACCTCGCTCTGCTAATCCTGTTACCAGTGGCTGCTGCCAGT
GGCGATAAGTCGTGTCTTACCGGGTTGGACTCAAGACGATAGTTACCGGATAAGGCGCAGCGGTCGGGCT
GAACGGGGGGTTCGTGCACACAGCCCAGCTTGGAGCGAACGACCTACACCGAACTGAGATACCTACAGCG
TGAGCTATGAGAAAGCGCCACGCTTCCCGAAGGGAGAAAGGCGGACAGGTATCCGGTAAGCGGCAGGGTC
GGAACAGGAGAGCGCACGAGGGAGCTTCCAGGGGGAAACGCCTGGTATCTTTATAGTCCTGTCGGGTTTC
GCCACCTCTGACTTGAGCGTCGATTTTTGTGATGCTCGTCAGGGGGGCGGAGCCTATGGAAAAACGCTAG
CAACGCGGCCTTTTTACGGTTCCTGGCCTTTTGCTGGCCTTTTGCTCACATGTTCTTTCCTGCGTTATCC
CCTGATTCTGTGGATAACCGTATTACCGCCTTTGAGTGAGCTGATACCGCTCGCCGCAGCCGAACGACCG
AGCGCAGTGAGTCAGTGAGCGAGGAAGCGGAAGAGCGCCCAATACGCAAACCGCCTCTCCCCGCGCGTTG
GCCGATTCATTAATGCAGCTGGCACGACAGGTTTCCCGACTGGAAAGCGGGCAGTGAGCGCAACGCAATT
AATGTGAGTTAGCTCACTCATTAGGCACCCCAGGCTTTACACTTTATGCTTCCGGCTCGTATGTTGTGTG
GAATTGTGAGCGGATAACAATTTCACACAGGAAACAGCTATGACCATGATTACGCCAAGCTTGCATGCCT
GCAGGTCCCC
Features (pLannotate 1.2.2; 17 found; start..end, strand, type, name):
    535..876     +  promoter       CaMV 35S promoter: strong constitutive promoter from cauliflower mosaic virus
    898..922     +  protein_bind   attB1: mutant version of attB; recombination site for the Gateway® BP reaction BP Clonase™
    934..954     +  RBS            RBS: efficient ribosome binding site from bacteriophage T7 gene 10 (Olins and Rangwala, 1989)
    964..1671    +  CDS            mCherry: mCherry is a basic (constitutively fluorescent) red fluorescent protein published in 2004, derived from Discosoma sp.. It is reported to be a very rapidly-maturing monomer with low acid sensitivity.
   1669..2760    +  CDS            FIM1 (fragment): FIMB1_ARATH - Experimental evidence at protein level: Swiss-Prot protein existence level 1. Cross-links actin filaments (F-actin) in a calcium independent manner. Induces the formation of actin aggregates. Stabilizes and prevents F-actin depolymerization mediated by profilin. Key regulator of actin cytoarchitecture, probably involved in cell cycle, cell division, cell elongation and cytoplasmic tractus. From Arabidopsis thaliana (Mouse-ear cress).
   2789..3041    +  terminator     NOS terminator: nopaline synthase terminator and poly(A) signal
   3094..3251    +  CDS            lacZα (fragment): LacZα fragment of β-galactosidase; lacZ fragment
   3257..3356    -  misc_feature   bom (fragment): basis of mobility region from pBR322
   3458..3493    -  CDS            rop (fragment): Rop protein, which maintains plasmids at low copy number; rop
   3588..3692    +  promoter       AmpR promoter: bla
   3693..4553    +  CDS            AmpR: β-lactamase; bla; confers resistance to ampicillin, carbenicillin, and related antibiotics
   4724..5312    +  rep_origin     ori: high-copy-number ColE1/pMB1/pBR322/pUC origin of replication
   5495..5587    +  CDS            lacI (fragment): lac repressor; lacI; The lac repressor binds to the lac operator to inhibit transcription in E. coli. This inhibition can be relieved by adding lactose or isopropyl-β-D-thiogalactopyranoside (IPTG).
   5600..5621    +  protein_bind   CAP binding site: CAP binding activates transcription in the presence of cAMP. E. coli catabolite activator protein
   5636..5666    +  promoter       lac promoter: promoter for the E. coli lac operon
   5674..5690    +  protein_bind   lac operator: The lac repressor binds to the lac operator to inhibit transcription in E. coli. This inhibition can be relieved by adding lactose or isopropyl-β-D-thiogalactopyranoside (IPTG). lac repressor encoded by lacI
   5727..5747    -  misc_feature   MCS (fragment): pUC18/19 multiple cloning site
