[The description below was written by a language model from this plasmid's Addgene catalogue record and pLannotate feature annotations shown in this document.]
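Description:
pUC19/mChe-Cs is a small, high-copy plant expression plasmid built on the pUC19 cloning backbone and intended for transient expression in plant cells rather than stable transformation. The feature table shows no T-DNA borders or plant selectable marker, which is consistent with direct DNA delivery, although the record does not name a delivery method. In E. coli it replicates from the ColE1/pUC-type origin and is selected through the β-lactamase (AmpR) gene conferring ampicillin resistance. Remnants of the pUC19 lac region (CAP binding site, lac promoter and operator, a lacZα fragment and part of the multiple cloning site), together with short bom, rop and lacI fragments, are backbone leftovers with no apparent role in the plant cassette.

The payload is a single expression unit driven by the strong constitutive CaMV 35S promoter and closed by the nopaline synthase (NOS) terminator and polyadenylation signal. It encodes the monomeric red fluorescent protein mCherry fused at its C terminus to a 363-amino-acid fragment of Arabidopsis thaliana FIMBRIN 1 (AtFIM1), an actin filament cross-linking protein. The fimbrin portion tethers the fluorophore to F-actin, so the fusion decorates the actin cytoskeleton in red. An attB1 Gateway recombination site and a phage T7 gene 10 ribosome binding site are annotated between the promoter and the coding sequence. These are probably carried over from an earlier cloning step, and the cloning method is not recorded.

The construct belongs to a toolbox of fluorescent fusion vectors for protein localization and BiFC analyses in plants. It serves as a cytoskeleton marker that can be co-expressed with a protein of interest carrying a spectrally distinct tag to test for colocalization with actin filaments.
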