Addgene plasmid #183171: pUC19/mChe-Cs
Purpose: Construct for transient expression of cytoskeleton-targeted mCherry in plants.
Depositing lab: Yao-Guang Liu & Qinlong Zhu. Depositing organization: South China Agricultural University (SCAU). Publication: All-in-one: A Robust Fluorescent Fusion Protein Vector Toolbox for Protein Localization and BiFC Analyses in Plants. Han J, Ma K, Li H, Su J, Zhou L, Tang J, Zhang S, Hou Y, Chen L, Liu YG, Zhu Q. Plant Biotechnol J. 2022 Feb 18. doi: 10.1111/pbi.13790. PubMed 35179286.
Backbone
  Vector backbone: pUC19
  Vector type: Plant Expression
Growth in bacteria
  Bacterial resistance: Ampicillin, 100 μg/mL
  Growth temperature: 37°C
  Growth strain: DH5alpha
  Copy number: High Copy
Gene/Insert
  Gene/Insert name: mCherry-Cs (alt name: Actin cytoskeleton-targeted mCherry)
  Species: Synthetic
  Tag / fusion protein: 363 aa of A. thaliana FIMBRIN 1 (AtFIM1) (C terminal on insert)
  Cloning method: Unknown
Terms and licenses: Academic/Nonprofit Terms; Industry Terms: Not Available to Industry
How to cite: pUC19/mChe-Cs was a gift from Yao-Guang Liu & Qinlong Zhu (Addgene plasmid # 183171 ; http://n2t.net/addgene:183171 ; RRID:Addgene_183171)
